Addgene plasmid #14467: pRU1103
Depositing lab: Philip Poole. Depositing organization: University of Reading. Publication: A family of promoter probe vectors incorporating autofluorescent and chromogenic reporter proteins for studying gene expression in Gram-negative bacteria. Karunakaran R, Mauchline TH, Hosie AH, Poole PS. Microbiology. 2005 Oct . 151(Pt 10):3249-56. 10.1099/mic.0.28311-0 PubMed 16207908.
Backbone
  Vector backbone: pbbr
  Backbone size w/o insert (bp): 4500
  Vector type: Bacterial Expression
  Selectable markers: Gentamicin
Growth in bacteria
  Bacterial resistance: Gentamicin, 10 μg/mL
  Growth temperature: 37°C
  Growth strain: DH5alpha
  Copy number: High Copy
Gene/Insert
  Gene/Insert name: lacZ
  Species: E.coli
  Insert size (bp): 3075
  GenBank ID: aj851283
  Entrez Gene: lacZ (a.k.a. SC4021)
  Cloning method: Restriction Enzyme; 5′ cloning site SpeI (not destroyed); 3′ cloning site XhoI (not destroyed)
  Sequencing primers: 5′ cggtttacaagcataaagc; 3′ TACTCATTTTTTCTTCCTCCACTAG
Terms and licenses: Academic/Nonprofit Terms; Industry Terms: Not Available to Industry
Depositor comments: Use gentamicin at 10 ug/mL.
How to cite: pRU1103 was a gift from Philip Poole (Addgene plasmid # 14467)
