[The description below was written by a language model from this plasmid's Addgene catalogue record and pLannotate feature annotations shown in this document.]
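Description:
pRU1103 is a broad-host-range promoter probe vector built on a pBBR-type backbone and intended for studying gene expression in Gram-negative bacteria. Replication depends on the pBBR1 oriV together with the plasmid-encoded pBBR1 Rep protein, a pairing that lets the plasmid be maintained in E. coli, where it is propagated as a high-copy plasmid, as well as in a wide range of other Gram-negative hosts. Selection is by gentamicin resistance, provided by the aacC1 gentamicin acetyltransferase gene, which lies downstream of a class 1 integron Pc promoter in the same orientation.

The payload is the E. coli lacZ gene, encoding β-galactosidase, inserted between SpeI and XhoI sites that are both retained. No promoter is annotated upstream of lacZ. Instead, a fragment of a pBluescript-type multiple cloning site sits just ahead of the reporter, consistent with a promoter probe design in which candidate regulatory DNA is cloned there and its activity is read out as chromogenic β-galactosidase activity. An rrnB T1 terminator follows the reporter region and should stop transcription from running into the backbone. Between lacZ and the terminator the annotation picks up a roughly 300 bp GFPuv fragment, probably a remnant of a related fluorescent-reporter vector in the same family, although the record does not explain it. Short fragments of M13 ori, CmR and TcR are also detected and appear to be non-functional backbone remnants.

The two sequence records differ slightly in length (7,897 nt for the repository sequencing result against 7,990 nt for the depositor sequence). The former annotates lacZ as a short lacZα fragment followed by a somewhat shorter lacZ feature, but the overall architecture is the same in both.
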