Features (pLannotate 1.2.2; 11 found; start..end, strand, type, name):
    232..254     -  misc_feature   MCS (fragment): pBluescript multiple cloning site
    326..3400    +  CDS            lacZ: β-galactosidase; lacZ
   3399..3697    +  CDS            GFPuv (fragment): GFP variant optimized for excitation by UV light
   3713..3799    +  terminator     rrnB T1 terminator: Escherichia coli rrnB; transcription terminator T1 from the E. coli rrnB gene
   3939..4000    -  rep_origin     M13 ori (fragment): M13 bacteriophage origin of replication; arrow indicates direction of (+) strand synthesis
   4000..4029    +  CDS            CmR (fragment): chloramphenicol acetyltransferase confers resistance to chloramphenicol
   4358..4427    -  CDS            TcR (fragment): tetracycline efflux protein; tet; confers resistance to tetracycline
   4488..5150    -  CDS            pBBR1 Rep: replication protein for the broad-host-range plasmid pBBR1 from Bordetella bronchiseptica
   5151..5920    -  rep_origin     pBBR1 oriV: replication origin of the broad-host-range plasmid pBBR1 from Bordetella bronchiseptica; requires the pBBR1 Rep protein for replication
   7203..7736    -  CDS            GmR: gentamycin acetyltransferase; aacC1; confers resistance to gentamycin
   7925..7953    -  promoter       Pc promoter: intI1 (promoter lies within the coding sequence); class 1 integron promoter
>Addgene plasmid #14467 | pRU1103 | depositor full sequence | sequence record 8101 | Author sequence
CCATGGGCAAATGGGATTGGCTTTACTAAGCTGATCCGGTGGATGACCTTTTGAATGACCTTTAATAGAT
TATATTACTAATTAATTGGGGACCCTAGAGGTCCCCTTTTTTATTTTAAAAATTTTTTCACAAAACGGTT
TACAAGCATAAAGCTTGCTCAATCAATCACCGGATCTAGATATCGATTAATTAAGTCGACATCTAGAGTT
TAAACTTTAATTAAGCCCGGGCTGCAGCCCGGGGGATCCACTAGGTTAACGCATGCGGGCCCGGTACCAG
GCCTAGATAGATAGAGAGAGAGAGAGACTAGTGGAGGAAGAAAAAATGACCATGATTACGGATTCACTGG
CCGTCGTTTTACAACGTCGTGACTGGGAAAACCCTGGCGTTACCCAACTTAATCGCCTTGCAGCACATCC
CCCTTTCGCCAGCTGGCGTAATAGCGAAGAGGCCCGCACCGATCGCCCTTCCCAACAGTTGCGCAGCCTG
AATGGCGAATGGCGCTTTGCCTGGTTTCCGGCACCAGAAGCGGTGCCGGAAAGCTGGCTGGAGTGCGATC
TTCCTGAGGCCGATACTGTCGTCGTCCCCTCAAACTGGCAGATGCACGGTTACGATGCGCCCATCTACAC
CAACGTAACCTATCCCATTACGGTCAATCCGCCGTTTGTTCCCACGGAGAATCCGACGGGTTGTTACTCG
CTCACATTTAATGTTGATGAAAGCTGGCTACAGGAAGGCCAGACGCGAATTATTTTTGATGGCGTTAACT
CGGCGTTTCATCTGTGGTGCAACGGGCGCTGGGTCGGTTACGGCCAGGACAGTCGTTTGCCGTCTGAATT
TGACCTGAGCGCATTTTTACGCGCCGGAGAAAACCGCCTCGCGGTGATGGTGCTGCGTTGGAGTGACGGC
AGTTATCTGGAAGATCAGGATATGTGGCGGATGAGCGGCATTTTCCGTGACGTCTCGTTGCTGCATAAAC
CGACTACACAAATCAGCGATTTCCATGTTGCCACTCGCTTTAATGATGATTTCAGCCGCGCTGTACTGGA
GGCTGAAGTTCAGATGTGCGGCGAGTTGCGTGACTACCTACGGGTAACAGTTTCTTTATGGCAGGGTGAA
ACGCAGGTCGCCAGCGGCACCGCGCCTTTCGGCGGTGAAATTATCGATGAGCGTGGTGGTTATGCCGATC
GCGTCACACTACGTCTGAACGTCGAAAACCCGAAACTGTGGAGCGCCGAAATCCCGAATCTCTATCGTGC
GGTGGTTGAACTGCACACCGCCGACGGCACGCTGATTGAAGCAGAAGCCTGCGATGTCGGTTTCCGCGAG
GTGCGGATTGAAAATGGTCTGCTGCTGCTGAACGGCAAGCCGTTGCTGATTCGAGGCGTTAACCGTCACG
AGCATCATCCTCTGCATGGTCAGGTCATGGATGAGCAGACGATGGTGCAGGATATCCTGCTGATGAAGCA
GAACAACTTTAACGCCGTGCGCTGTTCGCATTATCCGAACCATCCGCTGTGGTACACGCTGTGCGACCGC
TACGGCCTGTATGTGGTGGATGAAGCCAATATTGAAACCCACGGCATGGTGCCAATGAATCGTCTGACCG
ATGATCCGCGCTGGCTACCGGCGATGAGCGAACGCGTAACGCGAATGGTGCAGCGCGATCGTAATCACCC
GAGTGTGATCATCTGGTCGCTGGGGAATGAATCAGGCCACGGCGCTAATCACGACGCGCTGTATCGCTGG
ATCAAATCTGTCGATCCTTCCCGCCCGGTGCAGTATGAAGGCGGCGGAGCCGACACCACGGCCACCGATA
TTATTTGCCCGATGTACGCGCGCGTGGATGAAGACCAGCCCTTCCCGGCTGTGCCGAAATGGTCCATCAA
AAAATGGCTTTCGCTACCTGGAGAGACGCGCCCGCTGATCCTTTGCGAATACGCCCACGCGATGGGTAAC
AGTCTTGGCGGTTTCGCTAAATACTGGCAGGCGTTTCGTCAGTATCCCCGTTTACAGGGCGGCTTCGTCT
GGGACTGGGTGGATCAGTCGCTGATTAAATATGATGAAAACGGCAACCCGTGGTCGGCTTACGGCGGTGA
TTTTGGCGATACGCCGAACGATCGCCAGTTCTGTATGAACGGTCTGGTCTTTGCCGACCGCACGCCGCAT
CCAGCGCTGACGGAAGCAAAACACCAGCAGCAGTTTTTCCAGTTCCGTTTATCCGGGCAAACCATCGAAG
TGACCAGCGAATACCTGTTCCGTCATAGCGATAACGAGCTCCTGCACTGGATGGTGGCGCTGGATGGTAA
GCCGCTGGCAAGCGGTGAAGTGCCTCTGGATGTCGCTCCACAAGGTAAACAGTTGATTGAACTGCCTGAA
CTACCGCAGCCGGAGAGCGCCGGGCAACTCTGGCTCACAGTACGCGTAGTGCAACCGAACGCGACCGCAT
GGTCAGAAGCCGGGCACATCAGCGCCTGGCAGCAGTGGCGTCTGGCGGAAAACCTCAGTGTGACGCTCCC
CGCCGCGTCCCACGCCATCCCGCATCTGACCACCAGCGAAATGGATTTTTGCATCGAGCTGGGTAATAAG
CGTTGGCAATTTAACCGCCAGTCAGGCTTTCTTTCACAGATGTGGATTGGCGATAAAAAACAACTGCTGA
CGCCGCTGCGCGATCAGTTCACCCGTGCACCGCTGGATAACGACATTGGCGTAAGTGAAGCGACCCGCAT
TGACCCTAACGCCTGGGTCGAACGCTGGAAGGCGGCGGGCCATTACCAGGCCGAAGCAGCGTTGTTGCAG
TGCACGGCAGATACACTTGCTGATGCGGTGCTGATTACGACCGCTCACGCGTGGCAGCATCAGGGGAAAA
CCTTATTTATCAGCCGGAAAACCTACCGGATTGATGGTAGTGGTCAAATGGCGATTACCGTTGATGTTGA
AGTGGCGAGCGATACACCGCATCCGGCGCGGATTGGCCTGAACTGCCAGCTGGCGCAGGTAGCAGAGCGG
GTAAACTGGCTCGGATTAGGGCCGCAAGAAAACTATCCCGACCGCCTTACTGCCGCCTGTTTTGACCGCT
GGGATCTGCCATTGTCAGACATGTATACCCCGTACGTCTTCCCGAGCGAAAACGGTCTGCGCTGCGGGAC
GCGCGAATTGAATTATGGCCCACACCAGTGGCGCGGCGACTTCCAGTTCAACATCAGCCGCTACAGTCAA
CAGCAACTGATGGAAACCAGCCATCGCCATCTGCTGCACGCGGAAGAAGGCACATGGCTGAATATCGACG
GTTTCCATATGGGGATTGGTGGCGACGACTCCTGGAGCCCGTCAGTATCGGCGGAATTCCAGCTGAGCGC
CGGTCGCTACCATTACCAGTTGGTCTGGTGTCAAAAATAACTCGAGTACAACTATAACTCACACAATGTA
TACATCACGGCAGACAAACAAAAGAATGGAATCAAAGCTAACTTCAAAATTCGCCACAACATTGAAGATG
GATCCGTTCAACTAGCAGACCATTATCAACAAAATACTCCAATTGGCGATGGCCCTGTCCTTTTACCAGA
CAACCATTACCTGTCCACACAATCTGCCCTTTCGAAAGATCCCAACGAAAAGCGTGACCACATGGTCCTT
CTTGAGTTTGTAACTGCTGCTGGGATTACACATGGCATGGATGAGCTCTACAAATAATGAATTCCCAGGC
ATCAAATAAAACGAAAGGCTCAGTCGAAAGACTGGGCCTTTCGTTTTATCTGTTGTTTGTCGGTGAACGC
TCTCCTGAGTAGGACAAATCCGCCGGGAGCGGATTTGAACGTTGCGAAGCAACGGCCCGGAGGGTGGCGG
GCAGGACGCCCGCCATAAACTGCCAGGGAATTCCAACTGAGCGCCGGTCGCTACCATTACCAACTTGTCT
GGTGTCAAAAATAATAGGATTTTGTTAAAATTCGCGTTAAATTTTTGTTAAATCAGCTCATTTTTTAACC
AATAGGCCGACTGCGATGAGTGGCAGGGCGGGGCGTAATTTTTTTAAGGCAGTTATTGGTGCCCTTAAAC
GCCTGGTGCTACGCCTGAATAAGTGATAATAAGCGGATGAATGGCAGAAATTCGAAAGCAAATTCGACCC
GGTCGTCGGTTCAGGGCAGGGTCGTTAAATAGCCGCTTATGTCTATTGCTGGTTTACCGGTTTATTGACT
ACCGGAAGCAGTGTGACCGTGTGCTTCTCAAATGCCTGAGGCCAGTTTGCTCAGGCTCTCCCCGTGGAGG
TAATAATTGACGATATGATCATTTATTCTGCCTCCCAGAGCCTGATAAAAACGGTGAATCCGTTAGCGAG
GTGCCGCCGGCTTCCATTCAGGTCGAGGTGGCCCGGCTCCATGCACCGCGACGCAACGCGGGGAGGCAGA
CAAGGTATAGGGCGGCGAGGCGGCTACAGCCGATAGTCTGGAACAGCGCACTTACGGGTTGCTGCGCAAC
CCAAGTGCTACCGGCGCGGCAGCGTGACCCGTGTCGGCGGCTCCAACGGCTCGCCATCGTCCAGAAAACA
CGGCTCATCGGGCATCGGCAGGCGCTGCTGCCCGCGCCGTTCCCATTCCTCCGTTTCGGTCAAGGCTGGC
AGGTCTGGTTCCATGCCCGGAATGCCGGGCTGGCTGGGCGGCTCCTCGCCGGGGCCGGTCGGTAGTTGCT
GCTCGCCCGGATACAGGGTCGGGATGCGGCGCAGGTCGCCATGCCCCAACAGCGATTCGTCCTGGTCGTC
GTGATCAACCACCACGGCGGCACTGAACACCGACAGGCGCAACTGGTCGCGGGGCTGGCCCCACGCCACG
CGGTCATTGACCACGTAGGCCGACACGGTGCCGGGGCCGTTGAGCTTCACGACGGAGATCCAGCGCTCGG
CCACCAAGTCCTTGACTGCGTATTGGACCGTCCGCAAAGAACGTCCGATGAGCTTGGAAAGTGTCTTCTG
GCTGACCACCACGGCGTTCTGGTGGCCCATCTGCGCCACGAGGTGATGCAGCAGCATTGCCGCCGTGGGT
TTCCTCGCAATAAGCCCGGCCCACGCCTCATGCGCTTTGCGTTCCGTTTGCACCCAGTGACCGGGCTTGT
TCTTGGCTTGAATGCCGATTTCTCTGGACTGCGTGGCCATGCTTATCTCCATGCGGTAGGGTGCCGCACG
GTTGCGGCACCATGCGCAATCAGCTGCAACTTTTCGGCAGCGCGACAACAATTATGCGTTGCGTAAAAGT
GGCAGTCAATTACAGATTTTCTTTAACCTACGCAATGAGCTATTGCGGGGGGTGCCGCAATGAGCTGTTG
CGTACCCCCCTTTTTTAAGTTGTTGATTTTTAAGTCTTTCGCATTTCGCCCTATATCTAGTTCTTTGGTG
CCCAAAGAAGGGCACCCCTGCGGGGTTCCCCCACGCCTTCGGCGCGGCTCCCCCTCCGGCAAAAAGTGGC
CCCTCCGGGGCTTGTTGATCGACTGCGCGGCCTTCGGCCTTGCCCAAGGTGGCGCTGCCCCCTTGGAACC
CCCGCACTCGCCGCCGTGAGGCTCGGGGGGCAGGCGGGCGGGCTTCGCCTTCGACTGCCCCCACTCGCAT
AGGCTTGGGTCGTTCCAGGCGCGTCAAGGCCAAGCCGCTGCGCGGTCGCTGCGCGAGCCTTGACCCGCCT
TCCACTTGGTGTCCAACCGGCAAGCGAAGCGCGCAGGCCGCAGGCCGGAGGCTTTTCCCCAGAGAAAATT
AAAAAAATTGATGGGGCAAGGCCGCAGGCCGCGCAGTTGGAGCCGGTGGGTATGTGGTCGAAGGCTGGGT
AGCCGGTGGGCAATCCCTGTGGTCAAGCTCGTGGGCAGGCGCAGCCTGTCCATCAGCTTGTCCAGCAGGG
TTGTCCACGGGCCGAGCGAAGCGAGCCAGCCGGTGGCCGCTCGCGGCCATCGTCCACATATCCACGGGCT
GGCAAGGGAGCGCAGCGACCGCGCAGGGCGAAGCCCGGAGAGCAAGCCCGTAGGGCGCCGCAGCCGCCGT
AGGCGGTCACGACTTTGCGAAGCAAAGTCTAGTGAGTATACTCAAGCATTGAGTGGCCCGCCGGAGGCAC
CGCCTTGCGCTGCCCCCGTCGAGCCGGTTGGACACCAAAAGGGAGGGGCAGGCATGGCGGCATACGCGAT
CATGCGATGCAAGAAGCTGGCGAAAATGGGCAACGTGGCGGCCAGTCTCAAGCACGCCTACCGCGAGCGC
GAGACGCCCAACGCTGACGCCAGCAGGACGCCAGAGAACGAGCACTGGGCGGCCAGCAGCACCGATGAAG
CGATGGGCCGACTGCGCGAGTTGCTGCCAGAGAAGCGGCGCAAGGACGCTGTGTTGGCGGTCGAGTACGT
CATGACGGCCAGCCCGGAATGGTGGAAGTCGGCCAGCCAAGAACAGCAGGCGGCGTTCTTCGAGAAGGCG
CACAAGTGGCTGGCGGACAAGTACGGGGCGGATCGCATCGTGACGGCCAGCATCCACCGTGACGAAACCA
GCCCGCACATGACCGCGTTCGTGGTGCCGCTGACGCAGGACGGCAGGCTGTCGGCCAAGGAGTTCATCGG
CAACAAAGCGCAGATGACCCGCGACCAGACCACGTTTGCGGCCGCTGTGGCCGATCTAGGGCTGCAACGG
GGCATCGAGGGCAGCAAGGCACGTCACACGCGCATTCAGGCGTTCTACGAGGCCCTGGAGCGGCCACCAG
TGGGCCACGTCACCATCAGCCCGCAAGCGGTCGAGCCACGCGCCTATGCACCGCAGGGATTGGCCGAAAA
GCTGGGAATCTCAAAGCGCGTTGAGACGCCGGAAGCCGTGGCCGACCGGCTGACAAAAGCGGTTCGGCAG
GGGTATGAGCCTGCCCTACAGGCCGCCGCAGGAGCGCGTGAGATGCGCAAGAAGGCCGATCAAGCCCAAG
AGACGGCCCGAGACCTTCGGGAGCGCCTGAAGCCCGTTCTGGACGCCCTGGGGCCGTTGAATCGGGATAT
GCAGGCCAAGGCCGCCGCGATCATCAAGGCCGTGGGCGAAAAGCTGCTGACGGAACAGCGGGAAGTCCAG
CGCCAGAAACAGGCCCAGCGCCAGCAGGAACGCGGGCGCGCACATTTCCCCGAAAAGTGCCACCTGGCGG
CGTTGTGACAATTTACCGAACAACTCCGCGGCCGGGAAGCCGATCTCGGCTTGAACGAATTGTTAGGTGG
CGGTACTTGGGTCGATATCAAAGTGCATCACTTCTTCCCGTATGCCCAACTTTGTATAGAGAGCCACTGC
GGGATCGTCACCGTAATCTGCTTGCACGTAGATCACATAAGCACCAAGCGCGTTGGCCTCATGCTTGAGG
AGATTGATGAGCGCGGTGGCAATGCCCTGCCTCCGGTGCTCGCCGGAGACTGCGAGATCATAGATATAGA
TCTCACTACGCGGCTGCTCAAACCTGGGCAGAACGTAAGCCGCGAGAGCGCCAACAACCGCTTCTTGGTC
GAAGGCAGCAAGCGCGATGAATGTCTTACTACGGAGCAAGTTCCCGAGGTAATCGGAGTCCGGCTGATGT
TGGGAGTAGGTGGCTACGTCTCCGAACTCACGACCGAAAAGATCAAGAGCAGCCCGCATGGATTTGACTT
GGTCAGGGCCGAGCCTACATGTGCGAATGATGCCCATACTTGAGCCACCTAACTTTGTTTTAGGGCGACT
GCCCTGCTGCGTAACATCGTTGCTGCTGCGTAACATCGTTGCTGCTCCATAACATCAAACATCGACCCAC
GGCGTAACGCGCTTGCTGCTTGGATGCCCGAGGCATAGACTGTACAAAAAAACAGTCATAACAAGCCATG
AAAACCGCCACTGCGCCGTTACCACCGCTGCGTTCGGTCAAGGTTCTGGACCAGTTGCGTGAGCGCATAC
GCTACTTGCATTACAGTTTACGAACCGAACAGGCTTATGTCAACTGGGTTCGTGCCTTCATCCGTTTCCA
CGGTGTGCGT
