Features (pLannotate 1.2.2; 12 found; start..end, strand, type, name):
    211..233     -  misc_feature   MCS (fragment): pBluescript multiple cloning site
    304..335     +  CDS            lacZα (fragment): LacZα fragment of β-galactosidase; lacZ fragment
    336..3281    +  CDS            lacZ: β-galactosidase; lacZ
   3283..3581    +  CDS            GFPuv (fragment): GFP variant optimized for excitation by UV light
   3598..3684    +  terminator     rrnB T1 terminator: Escherichia coli rrnB; transcription terminator T1 from the E. coli rrnB gene
   3823..3883    -  rep_origin     M13 ori (fragment): M13 bacteriophage origin of replication; arrow indicates direction of (+) strand synthesis
   3883..3914    +  CDS            CmR (fragment): chloramphenicol acetyltransferase confers resistance to chloramphenicol
   4244..4313    -  CDS            TcR (fragment): tetracycline efflux protein; tet; confers resistance to tetracycline
   4374..5036    -  CDS            pBBR1 Rep: replication protein for the broad-host-range plasmid pBBR1 from Bordetella bronchiseptica
   5037..5808    -  rep_origin     pBBR1 oriV: replication origin of the broad-host-range plasmid pBBR1 from Bordetella bronchiseptica; requires the pBBR1 Rep protein for replication
   7090..7623    -  CDS            GmR: gentamycin acetyltransferase; aacC1; confers resistance to gentamycin
   7812..7840    -  promoter       Pc promoter: intI1 (promoter lies within the coding sequence); class 1 integron promoter
>Addgene plasmid #14467 | pRU1103 | addgene full sequence | sequence record 462707 | Addgene NGS Result
TTTACTAAGCTGATCCGGTGGATGACCTTTTGAATGACCTTTAATAGATTATATTACTAATTAATTGGGG
ACCCTAGAGGTCCCCTTTTTTATTTTAAAAATTTTTTCACAAAACGGTTTACAAGCATAAAGCTTGCTCA
ATCAATCACCGGATCTAGATATCGATTAATTAAGTCGACATCTAGAGTTTAAACTTTAATTAAGCCCGGG
CTGCAGCCCGGGGGATCCACTAGGTTAACGCATGCGGCCCGGTACCAGGCCTAGATAGATAGAGAGAGAG
AGAGACTAGTGGAGGAAGAAAAAATGACCATGATTACGGATTCACTGGCCGTCGTGGCCCGCACCGATCG
CCCTTCCCAACAGTTGCGCAGCCTGAATGGCGAATGGCGCTTTGCCTGGTTTCCGGCACCAGAAGCGGTG
CCGGAAAGCTGGCTGGAGTGCGATCTTCCTGAGGCCGATACTGTCGTCGTCCCCTCAAACTGGCAGATGC
ACGGTTACGATGCGCCCATCTACACCAACGTGACCTATCCCATTACGGTCAATCCGCCGTTTGTTCCCAC
GGAGAATCCGACGGGTTGTTACTCGCTCACATTTAATGTTGATGAAAGCTGGCTACAGGAAGGCCAGACG
CGAATTATTTTTGATGGCGTTAACTCGGCGTTTCATCTGTGGTGCAACGGGCGCTGGGTCGGTTACGGCC
AGGACAGTCGTTTGCCGTCTGAATTTGACCTGAGCGCATTTTTACGCGCCGGAGAAAACCGCCTCGCGGT
GATGGTGCTGCGCTGGAGTGACGGCAGTTATCTGGAAGATCAGGATATGTGGCGGATGAGCGGCATTTTC
CGTGACGTCTCGTTGCTGCATAAACCGACTACACAAATCAGCGATTTCCATGTTGCCACTCGCTTTAATG
ATGATTTCAGCCGCGCTGTACTGGAGGCTGAAGTTCAGATGTGCGGCGAGTTGCGTGACTACCTACGGGT
AACAGTTTCTTTATGGCAGGGTGAAACGCAGGTCGCCAGCGGCACCGCGCCTTTCGGCGGTGAAATTATC
GATGAGCGTGGTGGTTATGCCGATCGCGTCACACTACGTCTGAACGTCGAAAACCCGAAACTGTGGAGCG
CCGAAATCCCGAATCTCTATCGTGCGGTGGTTGAACTGCACACCGCCGACGGCACGCTGATTGAAGCAGA
AGCCTGCGATGTCGGTTTCCGCGAGGTGCGGATTGAAAATGGTCTGCTGCTGCTGAACGGCAAGCCGTTG
CTGATTCGAGGCGTTAACCGTCACGAGCATCATCCTCTGCATGGTCAGGTCATGGATGAGCAGACGATGG
TGCAGGATATCCTGCTGATGAAGCAGAACAACTTTAACGCCGTGCGCTGTTCGCATTATCCGAACCATCC
GCTGTGGTACACGCTGTGCGACCGCTACGGCCTGTATGTGGTGGATGAAGCCAATATTGAAACCCACGGC
ATGGTGCCAATGAATCGTCTGACCGATGATCCGCGCTGGCTACCGGCGATGAGCGAACGCGTAACGCGAA
TGGTGCAGCGCGATCGTAATCACCCGAGTGTGATCATCTGGTCGCTGGGGAATGAATCAGGCCACGGCGC
TAATCACGACGCGCTGTATCGCTGGATCAAATCTGTCGATCCTTCCCGCCCGGTGCAGTATGAAGGCGGC
GGAGCCGACACCACGGCCACCGATATTATTTGCCCGATGTACGCGCGCGTGGATGAAGACCAGCCCTTCC
CGGCTGTGCCGAAATGGTCCATCAAAAAATGGCTTTCGCTACCTGGAGAGACGCGCCCGCTGATCCTTTG
CGAATACGCCCACGCGATGGGTAACAGTCTTGGCGGTTTCGCTAAATACTGGCAGGCGTTTCGTCAGTAT
CCCCGTTTACAGGGCGGCTTCGTCTGGGACTGGGTGGATCAGTCGCTGATTAAATATGATGAAAATGGCA
ACCCGTGGTCGGCTTACGGCGGTGATTTTGGCGATACGCCGAACGATCGCCAGTTCTGTATGAACGGTCT
GGTCTTTGCCGACCGCACGCCGCATCCAGCGCTGACGGAAGCAAAACACCAGCAGCAGTTTTTCCAGTTC
CGTTTATCCGGGCAAACCATCGAAGTGACCAGCGAATACCTGTTCCGTCATAGCGATAACGAGCTCCTGC
ACTGGATGGTGGCGCTGGATGGTAAGCCGCTGGCAAGCGGTGAAGTGCCTCTGGATGTCGCTCCACAAGG
TAAACAGTTGATTGAACTGCCTGAACTACCGCAGCCGGAGAGCGCCGGGCAACTCTGGCTCACAGTACGC
GTAGTGCAACCGAACGCGACCGCATGGTCAGAAGCCGGGCACATCAGCGCCTGGCAGCAGTGGCGTCTGG
CGGAAAACCTCAGTGTGACGCTCCCCGCCGCGTCCCACGCCATCCCGCATCTGACCACCAGCGAAATGGA
TTTTTGCATCGAGCTGGGTAATAAGCGTTGGCAATTTAACCGCCAGTCAGGCTTTCTTTCACAGATGTGG
ATTGGCGATAAAAAACAACTGCTGACGCCGCTGCGCGATCAGTTCACCCGTGCACCGCTGGATAACGACA
TTGGCGTAAGTGAAGCGACCCGCATTGACCCTAACGCCTGGGTCGAACGCTGGAAGGCGGCGGGCCATTA
CCAGGCCGAAGCAGCGTTGTTGCAGTGCACGGCAGATACACTTGCTGATGCGGTGCTGATTACGACCGCT
CACGCGTGGCAGCATCAGGGGAAAACCTTATTTATCAGCCGGAAAACCTACCGGATTGATGGTAGTGGTC
AAATGGCGATTACCGTTGATGTTGAAGTGGCGAGCGATACACCGCATCCGGCGCGGATTGGCCTGAACTG
CCAGCTGGCGCAGGTAGCAGAGCGGGTAAACTGGCTCGGATTAGGGCCGCAAGAAAACTATCCCGACCGC
CTTACTGCCGCCTGTTTTGACCGCTGGGATCTGCCATTGTCAGACATGTATACCCCGTACGTCTTCCCGA
GCGAAAACGGTCTGCGCTGCGGGACGCGCGAATTGAATTATGGCCCACACCAGTGGCGCGGCGACTTCCA
GTTCAACATCAGCCGCTACAGTCAACAGCAACTGATGGAAACCAGCCATCGCCATCTGCTGCACGCGGAA
GAAGGCACATGGCTGAATATCGACGGTTTCCATATGGGGATTGGTGGCGACGACTCCTGGAGCCCGTCAG
TATCGGCGGAATTCCAGCTGAGCGCCGGTCGCTACCATTACCAGTTGGTCTGGTGTAAAAATAACTCGAG
TACAACTATAACTCACACAATGTATACATCACGGCAGACAAACAAAAGAATGGAATCAAAGCTAACTTCA
AAATTCGCCACAACATTGAAGATGGATCCGTTCAACTAGCAGACCATTATCAACAAAATACTCCAATTGG
CGATGGCCCTGTCCTTTTACCAGACAACCATTACCTGTCCACACAATCTGCCCTTTCGAAAGATCCCAAC
GAAAAGCGTGACCACATGGTCCTTCTTGAGTTTGTAACTGCTGCTGGGATTACACATGGCATGGATGAGC
TCTACAAATAATGAATTCCCCAGGCATCAAATAAAACGAAAGGCTCAGTCGAAAGACTGGGCCTTTCGTT
TTATCTGTTGTTTGTCGGTGAACGCTCTCCTGAGTAGGACAAATCCGCCGGGAGCGGATTTGAACGTTGC
GAAGCAACGGCCCGGAGGGTGGCGGGCAGGACGCCCGCCATAAACTGCCAGGAATTCCAACTGAGCGCCG
GTCGCTACCATTACCAACTTGTCTGGTGTCAAAAATAATAGGATTTTGTTAAAATTCGCGTTAAATTTTT
GTTAAATCAGCTCATTTTTTAACCAATAGGCCGTACTGCGATGAGTGGCAGGGCGGGGCGTAATTTTTTT
AAGGCAGTTATTGGTGCCCTTAAACGCCTGGTTGCTACGCCTGAATAAGTGATAATAAGCGGATGAATGG
CAGAAATTCGAAAGCAAATTCGACCCGGTCGTCGGTTCAGGGCAGGGTCGTTAAATAGCCGCTTATGTCT
ATTGCTGGTTTACCGGTTTATTGACTACCGGAAGCAGTGTGACCGTGTGCTTCTCAAATGCCTGAGGCCA
GTTTGCTCAGGCTCTCCCCGTGGAGGTAATAATTGACGATATGATCATTTATTCTGCCTCCCAGAGCCTG
ATAAAAACGGTGAATCCGTTAGCGAGGTGCCGCCGGCTTCCATTCAGGTCGAGGTGGCCCGGCTCCATGC
ACCGCGACGCAACGCGGGGAGGCAGACAAGGTATAGGGCGGCGAGGCGGCTACAGCCGATAGTCTGGAAC
AGCGCACTTACGGGTTGCTGCGCAACCCAAGTGCTACCGGCGCGGCAGCGTGACCCGTGTCGGCGGCTCC
AACGGCTCGCCATCGTCCAGAAAACACGGCTCATCGGGCATCGGCAGGCGCTGCTGCCCGCGCCGTTCCC
ATTCCTCCGTTTCGGTCAAGGCTGGCAGGTCTGGTTCCATGCCCGGAATGCCGGGCTGGCTGGGCGGCTC
CTCGCCGGGGCCGGTCGGTAGTTGCTGCTCGCCCGGATACAGGGTCGGGATGCGGCGCAGGTCGCCATGC
CCCAACAGCGATTCGTCCTGGTCGTCGTGATCAACCACCACGGCGGCACTGAACACCGACAGGCGCAACT
GGTCGCGGGGCTGGCCCCACGCCACGCGGTCATTGACCACGTAGGCCGACACGGTGCCGGGGCCGTTGAG
CTTCACGACGGAGATCCAGCGCTCGGCCACCAAGTCCTTGACTGCGTATTGGACCGTCCGCAAAGAACGT
CCGATGAGCTTGGAAAGTGTCTTCTGGCTGACCACCACGGCGTTCTGGTGGCCCATCTGCGCCACGAGGT
GATGCAGCAGCATTGCCGCCGTGGGTTTCCTCGCAATAAGCCCGGCCCACGCCTCATGCGCTTTGCGTTC
CGTTTGCACCCAGTGACCGGGCTTGTTCTTGGCTTGAATGCCGATTTCTCTGGACTGCGTGGCCATGCTT
ATCTCCATGCGGTAGGGGTGCCGCACGGTTGCGGCACCATGCGCAATCAGCTGCAACTTTTCGGCAGCGC
GACAACAATTATGCGTTGCGTAAAAGTGGCAGTCAATTACAGATTTTCTTTAACCTACGCAATGAGCTAT
TGCGGGGGGTGCCGCAATGAGCTGTTGCGTACCCCCCTTTTTTAAGTTGTTGATTTTTAAGTCTTTCGCA
TTTCGCCCTATATCTAGTTCTTTGGTGCCCAAAGAAGGGCACCCCTGCGGGGTTCCCCCACGCCTTCGGC
GCGGCTCCCCCTCCGGCAAAAAGTGGCCCCTCCGGGGCTTGTTGATCGACTGCGCGGCCTTCGGCCTTGC
CCAAGGTGGCGCTGCCCCCTTGGAACCCCCGCACTCGCCGCCGTGAGGCTCGGGGGGCAGGCGGGCGGGC
TTCGCCCTTCGACTGCCCCCACTCGCATAGGCTTGGGTCGTTCCAGGCGCGTCAAGGCCAAGCCGCTGCG
CGGTCGCTGCGCGAGCCTTGACCCGCCTTCCACTTGGTGTCCAACCGGCAAGCGAAGCGCGCAGGCCGCA
GGCCGGAGGCTTTTCCCCAGAGAAAATTAAAAAAATTGATGGGGCAAGGCCGCAGGCCGCGCAGTTGGAG
CCGGTGGGTATGTGGTCGAAGGCTGGGTAGCCGGTGGGCAATCCCTGTGGTCAAGCTCGTGGGCAGGCGC
AGCCTGTCCATCAGCTTGTCCAGCAGGGTTGTCCACGGGCCGAGCGAAGCGAGCCAGCCGGTGGCCGCTC
GCGGCCATCGTCCACATATCCACGGGCTGGCAAGGGAGCGCAGCGACCGCGCAGGGCGAAGCCCGGAGAG
CAAGCCCGTAGGGCGCCGCAGCCGCCGTAGGCGGTCACGACTTTGCGAAGCAAAGTCTAGTGAGTATACT
CAAGCATTGAGTGGCCCGCCGGAGGCACCGCCTTGCGCTGCCCCCGTCGAGCCGGTTGGACACCAAAAGG
GAGGGGCAGGCATGGCGGCATACGCGATCATGCGATGCAAGAAGCTGGCGAAAATGGGCAACGTGGCGGC
CAGTCTCAAGCACGCCTACCGCGAGCGCGAGACGCCCAACGCTGACGCCAGCAGGACGCCAGAGAACGAG
CACTGGGCGGCCAGCAGCACCGATGAAGCGATGGGCCGACTGCGCGAGTTGCTGCCAGAGAAGCGGCGCA
AGGACGCTGTGTTGGCGGTCGAGTACGTCATGACGGCCAGCCCGGAATGGTGGAAGTCGGCCAGCCAAGA
ACAGCAGGCGGCGTTCTTCGAGAAGGCGCACAAGTGGCTGGCGGACAAGTACGGGGCGGATCGCATCGTG
ACGGCCAGCATCCACCGTGACGAAACCAGCCCGCACATGACCGCGTTCGTGGTGCCGCTGACGCAGGACG
GCAGGCTGTCGGCCAAGGAGTTCATCGGCAACAAAGCGCAGATGACCCGCGACCAGACCACGTTTGCGGC
CGCTGTGGCCGATCTAGGGCTGCAACGGGGCATCGAGGGCAGCAAGGCACGTCACACGCGCATTCAGGCG
TTCTACGAGGCCCTGGAGCGGCCACCAGTGGGCCACGTCACCATCAGCCCGCAAGCGGTCGAGCCACGCG
CCTATGCACCGCAGGGATTGGCCGAAAAGCTGGGAATCTCAAAGCGCGTTGAGACGCCGGAAGCCGTGGC
CGACCGGCTGACAAAAGCGGTTCGGCAGGGGTATGAGCCTGCCCTACAGGCCGCCGCAGGAGCGCGTGAG
ATGCGCAAGAAGGCCGATCAAGCCCAAGAGACGGCCCGAGACCTTCGGGAGCGCCTGAAGCCCGTTCTGG
ACGCCCTGGGGCCGTTGAATCGGGATATGCAGGCCAAGGCCGCCGCGATCATCAAGGCCGTGGGCGAAAA
GCTGCTGACGGAACAGCGGGAAGTCCAGCGCCAGAAACAGGCCCAGCGCCAGCAGGAACGCGGGCGCGCA
CATTTCCCCGAAAAGTGCCACCTGCGGCGTTGTGACAATTTACCGAACAACTCCGCGGCCGGGAAGCCGA
TCTCGGCTTGAACGAATTGTTAGGTGGCGGTACTTGGGTCGATATCAAAGTGCATCACTTCTTCCCGTAT
GCCCAACTTTGTATAGAGAGCCACTGCGGGATCGTCACCGTAATCTGCTTGCACGTAGATCACATAAGCA
CCAAGCGCGTTGGCCTCATGCTTGAGGAGATTGATGAGCGCGGTGGCAATGCCCTGCCTCCGGTGCTCTC
CGGAGACTGCGAGATCATAGATATAGATCTCACTACGCGGCTGCTCAAACTTGGGCAGAACGTAAGCCGC
GAGAGCGCCAACAACCGCTTCTTGGTCGAAGGCAGCAAGCGCGATGAATGTCTTACTACGGAGCAAGTTC
CCGAGGTAATCGGAGTCCGGCTGATGTTGGGAGTAGGTGGCTACGTCTCCGAACTCACGACCGAAAAGAT
CAAGAGCAGCCCGCATGGATTTGACTTGGTCAGGGCCGAGCCTACATGTGCGAATGATGCCCATACTTGA
GCCACCTAACTTTGTTTTAGGGCGACTGCCCTGCTGCGTAACATCGTTGCTGCTGCGTAACATCGTTGCT
GCTCCATAACATCAAACATCGACCCACGGCGTAACGCGCTTGCTGCTTGGATGCCCGAGGCATAGACTGT
ACAAAAAAACAGTCATAACAAGCCATGAAAACCGCCACTGCGCCGTTACCACCGCTGCGTTCGGTCAAGG
TTCTGGACCAGTTGCGTGAGCGCATACGCTACTTGCATTACAGTTTACGAACCGAACAGGCTTATGTCAA
CTGGGTTCGTGCCTTCATCCGTTTCCACGGTGTGCGTCCATGGGCAAATGGGATGGC
