>Addgene plasmid #14467 | pRU1103 | addgene partial sequence | sequence record 20346 | 14467 with pRU1064-F (cggtttacaagcataaagc)
CGACATCTAGAGTTTAACTTTAATTAAGCCCGGGCTGCAGCCCGGGGGATCCACTAGGTTAACGCATGCG
GCCCGGTACCAGGCCTAGATAGATAGAGAGAGAGAGAGACTAGTGGAGGAAGAAAAAATGACCATGATTA
CGGATTCACTGGCCGTCGTGGCCCGCACCGATCGCCCTTCCCAACAGTTGCGCAGCCTGAATGGCGAATG
GCGCTTTGCCTGGTTTCCGGCACCAGAAGCGGTGCCGGAAAGCTGGCTGGAGTGCGATCTTCCTGAGGCC
GATACTGTCGTCGTCCCCTCAAACTGGCAGATGCACGGTTACGATGCGCCCATCTACACCAACGTGACCT
ATCCCATTACGGTCAATCCGCCGTTTGTTCCCACGGAGAATCCGACGGGTTGTTACTCGCTCACATTTAA
TGTTGATGAAAGCTGGCTACAGGAAGGCCAGACGCGAATTATTTTTGATGGCGTTAACTCGGCGTTTCAT
CTGTGGTGCAACGGGCGCTGGGTCGGTTACGGCCAGGACAGTCGTTTGCCGTCTGAATTTGACCTGAGCG
CATTTTTACGCGCCGGAGAAAACCGCCTCGCGGTGATGGTGCTGCGCTGGAGTGACGGCAGTTATCTGGA
AGATCAGGATATGTGGCGGATGAGCGGCATTTTCCGTGACGTCTCGTTGCTGCATAAACCGACTACACAA
ATCAGCGATTTCCATGTTGCCACTCGCTTTAATGATGATTTCAGCCGCGCTGTACTGGAGGCTGAAGTTC
AGATGTGCGGCGAGTTGCGTGACTACCTACGGGTAACAGTTTCTTTATGGCAGGGTGAAACGCAGGTCGC
CAGCGGCACCGCGCCTTTCGGCGGTGAAATTATCGATGAGCGTGGTGGTTATGCCGATCGCGTCACACTA
CGTCTGAACGTCGAAAA
